Addgene plasmid #135527: pXT131_TwinStrep-SUMO-ShTniQ
Purpose: Protein expression construct for ShTniQ
Depositing lab: Feng Zhang. Depositing organization: Broad Institute. Publication: RNA-guided DNA insertion with CRISPR-associated transposases. Strecker J, Ladha A, Gardner Z, Schmid-Burgk JL, Makarova KS, Koonin EV, Zhang F. Science. 2019 Jul 5;365(6448):48-53. doi: 10.1126/science.aax9181. Epub 2019 Jun 6. PubMed 31171706.
Backbone
  Vector backbone: TwinStrep-SUMO
  Vector type: Bacterial Expression
Growth in bacteria
  Bacterial resistance: Ampicillin, 100 μg/mL
  Growth temperature: 37°C
  Growth strain: DH5alpha
  Copy number: Unknown
Gene/Insert
  Gene/Insert name: ShTniQ
  Tag / fusion protein: TwinStrep-SUMO (N terminal on insert)
Terms and licenses: Academic/Nonprofit Terms; Industry Terms: Not Available to Industry
How to cite: pXT131_TwinStrep-SUMO-ShTniQ was a gift from Feng Zhang (Addgene plasmid # 135527 ; http://n2t.net/addgene:135527 ; RRID:Addgene_135527)
