[The description below was written by a language model from this plasmid's Addgene catalogue record and pLannotate feature annotations shown in this document.]
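Description:
pXT131_TwinStrep-SUMO-ShTniQ is a 6,584 nt bacterial expression plasmid for producing recombinant ShTniQ, the TniQ component of a CRISPR-associated transposase system, as an N-terminally tagged fusion protein. The backbone is a pBR322-derived, pET-style vector. It replicates from a ColE1/pMB1-type origin accompanied by the bom mobility region and the rop gene, which normally moderates copy number, although the catalogue lists copy number as unknown. Selection is by ampicillin through a bla (AmpR) cassette with its own promoter. Several tetracycline-resistance fragments and the tet promoter are also annotated. These are non-functional remnants of the pBR322 ancestry rather than a usable marker.

The expression cassette spans the plasmid's numbering origin. A T7 promoter is followed by a lac operator and the strong phage T7 gene 10 ribosome binding site, and the cassette ends in a T7 terminator. A plasmid-borne lacI gene with its own promoter supplies lac repressor, so transcription depends on T7 RNA polymerase in the host and can be induced with IPTG. The open reading frame begins with the TwinStrep affinity tag, which the automated annotation does not label. The short "capTEV" fragment hit in this region is probably a partial match to tag or linker sequence. A thrombin site is annotated next, followed by a yeast SMT3-derived SUMO domain. SUMO generally aids solubility and allows the tag to be removed by SUMO protease. The ShTniQ coding sequence is not annotated but presumably occupies the gap between SUMO and the terminator. The construct is intended for Strep-affinity purification of ShTniQ, for example for biochemical studies of RNA-guided DNA insertion.
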