Features (pLannotate 1.2.2; 21 found; start..end, strand, type, name):
      1..25      +  protein_bind   lac operator: The lac repressor binds to the lac operator to inhibit transcription in E. coli. This inhibition can be relieved by adding lactose or isopropyl-β-D-thiogalactopyranoside (IPTG). lac repressor encoded by lacI
     40..62      +  RBS            RBS: efficient ribosome binding site from bacteriophage T7 gene 10 (Olins and Rangwala, 1989)
     81..97      +  CDS            capTEV™ (fragment): composite tag for in vivo biotinylation, TEV protease cleavage, and 6xHis tagging
    108..125     +  CDS            thrombin site: thrombin recognition and cleavage site
    222..514     +  CDS            SUMO (fragment): cleavable ubiquitin-like protein tag; S. cerevisiae SMT3 (truncated)
   1035..1072    +  CDS            SET1 (fragment): solubility-enhancement tag derived from T7 phage gene 10B
   1080..1127    +  terminator     T7 terminator: transcription terminator for bacteriophage T7 RNA polymerase
   1150..1254    -  CDS            TcR (fragment): tetracycline efflux protein; tet; confers resistance to tetracycline
   1302..1330    -  promoter       tet promoter: E. coli promoter for tetracycline efflux protein gene
   1443..1547    +  promoter       AmpR promoter: bla
   1548..2408    +  CDS            AmpR: β-lactamase; bla; confers resistance to ampicillin, carbenicillin, and related antibiotics
   2579..3167    +  rep_origin     ori: high-copy-number ColE1/pMB1/pBR322/pUC origin of replication
   3353..3492    -  misc_feature   bom: basis of mobility region from pBR322
   3594..3785    -  CDS            rop: Rop protein, which maintains plasmids at low copy number; rop
   3802..4182    +  CDS            YPB1_ECOLX: Protein predicted: Swiss-Prot protein existence level 4. From Escherichia coli.
   4424..5048    -  CDS            TcR (fragment): tetracycline efflux protein; tet; confers resistance to tetracycline
   5063..5084    -  protein_bind   CAP binding site: CAP binding activates transcription in the presence of cAMP. E. coli catabolite activator protein
   5097..6179    -  CDS            lacI: lac repressor; lacI; The lac repressor binds to the lac operator to inhibit transcription in E. coli. This inhibition can be relieved by adding lactose or isopropyl-β-D-thiogalactopyranoside (IPTG).
   6180..6257    -  promoter       lacI promoter: lacI
   6265..6544    -  CDS            TcR (fragment): tetracycline efflux protein; tet; confers resistance to tetracycline
   6566..6584    +  promoter       T7 promoter: promoter for bacteriophage T7 RNA polymerase
>Addgene plasmid #135527 | pXT131_TwinStrep-SUMO-ShTniQ | addgene full sequence | sequence record 266857 | Addgene NGS Result
GGAATTGTGAGCGGATAACAATTCCCCTCTAGAAATAATTTTGTTTAACTTTAAGAAGGAGATATACCAT
GGGCAGCAGCCATCATCATCATCATCACAGCAGCGGCCTGGTGCCGCGCGGCAGCCATATGGCTAGCTGG
AGCCATCCGCAGTTTGAAAAAGGTGGTGGTAGCGGTGGTGGTTCAGGTGGTAGTGCATGGTCACACCCTC
AGTTTGAGAAAATGTCGGACTCAGAAGTCAATCAAGAAGCTAAGCCAGAGGTCAAGCCAGAAGTCAAGCC
TGAGACTCACATCAATTTAAAGGTGTCCGATGGATCTTCAGAGATCTTCTTCAAGATCAAAAAGACCACT
CCTTTAAGAAGGCTGATGGAAGCGTTCGCTAAAAGACAGGGTAAGGAAATGGACTCCTTAAGATTCTTGT
ACGACGGTATTAGAATCCAAGCTGATCAGACCCCTGAAGATTTGGACATGGAGGATAACGATATTATTGA
GGCTCACAGAGAACAGATTGGTGGATCCATCGAGGCCCCTGACGTGAAGCCTTGGCTGTTCCTGATCAAG
CCCTACGAGGGCGAGAGCCTGTCTCACTTCCTGGGCAGATTCAGACGGGCCAATCACCTGTCTGCCTCTG
GCCTGGGAACACTGGCTGGAATCGGAGCCATTGTGGCCAGATGGGAGAGATTCCACTTCAACCCCAGACC
TAGCCAGCAAGAGCTGGAAGCCATTGCCAGCGTGGTGGAAGTGGATGCCCAGAGACTGGCTCAGATGCTT
CCTCCTGCTGGCGTGGGAATGCAGCACGAGCCTATTAGACTGTGCGGCGCCTGTTACGCCGAGTCTCCTT
GTCACAGAATCGAGTGGCAGTACAAGTCCGTGTGGAAGTGCGACCGGCACCAGCTGAAGATCCTGGCCAA
GTGTCCCAACTGTCAGGCCCCTTTCAAGATGCCCGCTCTGTGGGAGGATGGCTGCTGCCACAGATGCAGA
ATGCCCTTTGCCGAGATGGCCAAGCTGCAGAAAGTGTGAGCGGCCGCACTCGAGGCCCGAAAGGAAGCTG
AGTTGGCTGCTGCCACCGCTGAGCAATAACTAGCATAACCCCTTGGGGCCTCTAAACGGGTCTTGAGGGG
TTTTTTGCTGAAAGGAGGAACTATATCCGGATATCCCGCAAGAGGCCCGGCAGTACCGGCATAACCAAGC
CTATGCCTACAGCATCCAGGGTGACGGTGCCGAGGATGACGATGAGCGCATTGTTAGATTTCATACACGG
TGCCTGACTGCGTTAGCAATTTAACTGTGATAAACTACCGCATTAAAGCTTATCGATGATAAGCTGTCAA
ACATGAGAATTCTTGAAGACGAAAGGGCCTCGTGATACGCCTATTTTTATAGGTTAATGTCATGATAATA
ATGGTTTCTTAGACGTCAGGTGGCACTTTTCGGGGAAATGTGCGCGGAACCCCTATTTGTTTATTTTTCT
AAATACATTCAAATATGTATCCGCTCATGAGACAATAACCCTGATAAATGCTTCAATAATATTGAAAAAG
GAAGAGTATGAGTATTCAACATTTCCGTGTCGCCCTTATTCCCTTTTTTGCGGCATTTTGCCTTCCTGTT
TTTGCTCACCCAGAAACGCTGGTGAAAGTAAAAGATGCTGAAGATCAGTTGGGTGCACGAGTGGGTTACA
TCGAACTGGATCTCAACAGCGGTAAGATCCTTGAGAGTTTTCGCCCCGAAGAACGTTTTCCAATGATGAG
CACTTTTAAAGTTCTGCTATGTGGCGCGGTATTATCCCGTGTTGACGCCGGGCAAGAGCAACTCGGTCGC
CGCATACACTATTCTCAGAATGACTTGGTTGAGTACTCACCAGTCACAGAAAAGCATCTTACGGATGGCA
TGACAGTAAGAGAATTATGCAGTGCTGCCATAACCATGAGTGATAACACTGCGGCCAACTTACTTCTGAC
AACGATCGGAGGACCGAAGGAGCTAACCGCTTTTTTGCACAACATGGGGGATCATGTAACTCGCCTTGAT
CGTTGGGAACCGGAGCTGAATGAAGCCATACCAAACGACGAGCGTGACACCACGATGCCTGCAGCAATGG
CAACAACGTTGCGCAAACTATTAACTGGCGAACTACTTACTCTAGCTTCCCGGCAACAATTAATAGACTG
GATGGAGGCGGATAAAGTTGCAGGACCACTTCTGCGCTCGGCCCTTCCGGCTGGCTGGTTTATTGCTGAT
AAATCTGGAGCCGGTGAGCGTGGGTCTCGCGGTATCATTGCAGCACTGGGGCCAGATGGTAAGCCCTCCC
GTATCGTAGTTATCTACACGACGGGGAGTCAGGCAACTATGGATGAACGAAATAGACAGATCGCTGAGAT
AGGTGCCTCACTGATTAAGCATTGGTAACTGTCAGACCAAGTTTACTCATATATACTTTAGATTGATTTA
AAACTTCATTTTTAATTTAAAAGGATCTAGGTGAAGATCCTTTTTGATAATCTCATGACCAAAATCCCTT
AACGTGAGTTTTCGTTCCACTGAGCGTCAGACCCCGTAGAAAAGATCAAAGGATCTTCTTGAGATCCTTT
TTTTCTGCGCGTAATCTGCTGCTTGCAAACAAAAAAACCACCGCTACCAGCGGTGGTTTGTTTGCCGGAT
CAAGAGCTACCAACTCTTTTTCCGAAGGTAACTGGCTTCAGCAGAGCGCAGATACCAAATACTGTCCTTC
TAGTGTAGCCGTAGTTAGGCCACCACTTCAAGAACTCTGTAGCACCGCCTACATACCTCGCTCTGCTAAT
CCTGTTACCAGTGGCTGCTGCCAGTGGCGATAAGTCGTGTCTTACCGGGTTGGACTCAAGACGATAGTTA
CCGGATAAGGCGCAGCGGTCGGGCTGAACGGGGGGTTCGTGCACACAGCCCAGCTTGGAGCGAACGACCT
ACACCGAACTGAGATACCTACAGCGTGAGCTATGAGAAAGCGCCACGCTTCCCGAAGGGAGAAAGGCGGA
CAGGTATCCGGTAAGCGGCAGGGTCGGAACAGGAGAGCGCACGAGGGAGCTTCCAGGGGGAAACGCCTGG
TATCTTTATAGTCCTGTCGGGTTTCGCCACCTCTGACTTGAGCGTCGATTTTTGTGATGCTCGTCAGGGG
GGCGGAGCCTATGGAAAAACGCCAGCAACGCGGCCTTTTTACGGTTCCTGGCCTTTTGCTGGCCTTTTGC
TCACATGTTCTTTCCTGCGTTATCCCCTGATTCTGTGGATAACCGTATTACCGCCTTTGAGTGAGCTGAT
ACCGCTCGCCGCAGCCGAACGACCGAGCGCAGCGAGTCAGTGAGCGAGGAAGCGGAAGAGCGCCTGATGC
GGTATTTTCTCCTTACGCATCTGTGCGGTATTTCACACCGCAATGGTGCACTCTCAGTACAATCTGCTCT
GATGCCGCATAGTTAAGCCAGTATACACTCCGCTATCGCTACGTGACTGGGTCATGGCTGCGCCCCGACA
CCCGCCAACACCCGCTGACGCGCCCTGACGGGCTTGTCTGCTCCCGGCATCCGCTTACAGACAAGCTGTG
ACCGTCTCCGGGAGCTGCATGTGTCAGAGGTTTTCACCGTCATCACCGAAACGCGCGAGGCAGCTGCGGT
AAAGCTCATCAGCGTGGTCGTGAAGCGATTCACAGATGTCTGCCTGTTCATCCGCGTCCAGCTCGTTGAG
TTTCTCCAGAAGCGTTAATGTCTGGCTTCTGATAAAGCGGGCCATGTTAAGGGCGGTTTTTTCCTGTTTG
GTCACTGATGCCTCCGTGTAAGGGGGATTTCTGTTCATGGGGGTAATGATACCGATGAAACGAGAGAGGA
TGCTCACGATACGGGTTACTGATGATGAACATGCCCGGTTACTGGAACGTTGTGAGGGTAAACAACTGGC
GGTATGGATGCGGCGGGACCAGAGAAAAATCACTCAGGGTCAATGCCAGCGCTTCGTTAATACAGATGTA
GGTGTTCCACAGGGTAGCCAGCAGCATCCTGCGATGCAGATCCGGAACATAATGGTGCAGGGCGCTGACT
TCCGCGTTTCCAGACTTTACGAAACACGGAAACCGAAGACCATTCATGTTGTTGCTCAGGTCGCAGACGT
TTTGCAGCAGCAGTCGCTTCACGTTCGCTCGCGTATCGGTGATTCATTCTGCTAACCAGTAAGGCAACCC
CGCCAGCCTAGCCGGGTCCTCAACGACAGGAGCACGATCATGCGCACCCGTGGCCAGGACCCAACGCTGC
CCGAGATGCGCCGCGTGCGGCTGCTGGAGATGGCGGACGCGATGGATATGTTCTGCCAAGGGTTGGTTTG
CGCATTCACAGTTCTCCGCAAGAATTGATTGGCTCCAATTCTTGGAGTGGTGAATCCGTTAGCGAGGTGC
CGCCGGCTTCCATTCAGGTCGAGGTGGCCCGGCTCCATGCACCGCGACGCAACGCGGGGAGGCAGACAAG
GTATAGGGCGGCGCCTACAATCCATGCCAACCCGTTCCATGTGCTCGCCGAGGCGGCATAAATCGCCGTG
ACGATCAGCGGTCCAATGATCGAAGTTAGGCTGGTAAGAGCCGCGAGCGATCCTTGAAGCTGTCCCTGAT
GGTCGTCATCTACCTGCCTGGACAGCATGGCCTGCAACGCGGGCATCCCGATGCCGCCGGAAGCGAGAAG
AATCATAATGGGGAAGGCCATCCAGCCTCGCGTCGCGAACGCCAGCAAGACGTAGCCCAGCGCGTCGGCC
GCCATGCCGGCGATAATGGCCTGCTTCTCGCCGAAACGTTTGGTGGCGGGACCAGTGACGAAGGCTTGAG
CGAGGGCGTGCAAGATTCCGAATACCGCAAGCGACAGGCCGATCATCGTCGCGCTCCAGCGAAAGCGGTC
CTCGCCGAAAATGACCCAGAGCGCTGCCGGCACCTGTCCTACGAGTTGCATGATAAAGAAGACAGTCATA
AGTGCGGCGACGATAGTCATGCCCCGCGCCCACCGGAAGGAGCTGACTGGGTTGAAGGCTCTCAAGGGCA
TCGGTCGAGATCCCGGTGCCTAATGAGTGAGCTAACTTACATTAATTGCGTTGCGCTCACTGCCCGCTTT
CCAGTCGGGAAACCTGTCGTGCCAGCTGCATTAATGAATCGGCCAACGCGCGGGGAGAGGCGGTTTGCGT
ATTGGGCGCCAGGGTGGTTTTTCTTTTCACCAGTGAGACGGGCAACAGCTGATTGCCCTTCACCGCCTGG
CCCTGAGAGAGTTGCAGCAAGCGGTCCACGCTGGTTTGCCCCAGCAGGCGAAAATCCTGTTTGATGGTGG
TTAACGGCGGGATATAACATGAGCTGTCTTCGGTATCGTCGTATCCCACTACCGAGATATCCGCACCAAC
GCGCAGCCCGGACTCGGTAATGGCGCGCATTGCGCCCAGCGCCATCTGATCGTTGGCAACCAGCATCGCA
GTGGGAACGATGCCCTCATTCAGCATTTGCATGGTTTGTTGAAAACCGGACATGGCACTCCAGTCGCCTT
CCCGTTCCGCTATCGGCTGAATTTGATTGCGAGTGAGATATTTATGCCAGCCAGCCAGACGCAGACGCGC
CGAGACAGAACTTAATGGGCCCGCTAACAGCGCGATTTGCTGGTGACCCAATGCGACCAGATGCTCCACG
CCCAGTCGCGTACCGTCTTCATGGGAGAAAATAATACTGTTGATGGGTGTCTGGTCAGAGACATCAAGAA
ATAACGCCGGAACATTAGTGCAGGCAGCTTCCACAGCAATGGCATCCTGGTCATCCAGCGGATAGTTAAT
GATCAGCCCACTGACGCGTTGCGCGAGAAGATTGTGCACCGCCGCTTTACAGGCTTCGACGCCGCTTCGT
TCTACCATCGACACCACCACGCTGGCACCCAGTTGATCGGCGCGAGATTTAATCGCCGCGACAATTTGCG
ACGGCGCGTGCAGGGCCAGACTGGAGGTGGCAACGCCAATCAGCAACGACTGTTTGCCCGCCAGTTGTTG
TGCCACGCGGTTGGGAATGTAATTCAGCTCCGCCATCGCCGCTTCCACTTTTTCCCGCGTTTTCGCAGAA
ACGTGGCTGGCCTGGTTCACCACGCGGGAAACGGTCTGATAAGAGACACCGGCATACTCTGCGACATCGT
ATAACGTTACTGGTTTCACATTCACCACCCTGAATTGACTCTCTTCCGGGCGCTATCATGCCATACCGCG
AAAGGTTTTGCGCCATTCGATGGTGTCCGGGATCTCGACGCTCTCCCTTATGCGACTCCTGCATTAGGAA
GCAGCCCAGTAGTAGGTTGAGGCCGTTGAGCACCGCCGCCGCAAGGAATGGTGCATGCAAGGAGATGGCG
CCCAACAGTCCCCCGGCCACGGGGCCTGCCACCATACCCACGCCGAAACAAGCGCTCATGAGCCCGAAGT
GGCGAGCCCGATCTTCCCCATCGGTGATGTCGGCGATATAGGCGCCAGCAACCGCACCTGTGGCGCCGGT
GATGCCGGCCACGATGCGTCCGGCGTAGAGGATCGAGATCTCGATCCCGCGAAATTAATACGACTCACTA
TAGG
